>Addgene plasmid #192352 | pAGT9403 | addgene full sequence | sequence record 377013 | Addgene NGS Result
CGAGACCACGAAGTGCCGAGGCACGAACCCAGTGGACATAAGCCTGTTCGGTTCGTAAGCTGTAATGCAA
GTAGCGTATGCGCTCACGCAACTGGTCCAGAACCTTGACCGAACGCAGCGGTGGTAACGGCGCAGTGGCG
GTTTTCATGGCTTGTTATGACTGTTTTTTTGGGGTACAGTCTATGCCTCGGGCATCCAAGCAGCAAGCGC
GTTACGCCGTGGGTCGATGTTTGATGTTATGGAGCAGCAACGATGTTACGCAGCAGGGCAGTCGCCCTAA
AACAAAGTTAAACATCATGGGGGAAGCGGTGATCGCCGAAGTATCGACTCAACTATCAGAGGTAGTTGGC
GTCATCGAGCGCCATCTCGAACCGACGTTGCTGGCCGTACATTTGTACGGCTCCGCAGTGGATGGCGGCC
TGAAGCCACACAGCGATATTGATTTGCTGGTTACGGTGACCGTAAGGCTTGATGAAACAACGCGGCGAGC
TTTGATCAACGACCTTTTGGAAACTTCGGCTTCCCCTGGAGAGAGCGAGATTCTCCGCGCTGTAGAAGTC
ACCATTGTTGTGCACGACGACATCATTCCGTGGCGTTATCCAGCTAAGCGCGAACTGCAATTTGGAGAAT
GGCAGCGCAATGACATTCTTGCAGGTATCTTCGAGCCAGCCACGATCGACATTGATCTGGCTATCTTGCT
GACAAAAGCAAGAGAACATAGCGTTGCCTTGGTAGGTCCAGCGGCGGAGGAACTCTTTGATCCGGTTCCT
GAACAGGATCTATTTGAGGCGCTAAATGAAACCTTAACGCTATGGAACTCGCCGCCCGACTGGGCTGGCG
ATGAGCGAAATGTAGTGCTTACGTTGTCCCGCATTTGGTACAGCGCAGTAACCGGCAAAATCGCGCCGAA
GGATGTCGCTGCCGACTGGGCAATGGAGCGCCTGCCGGCCCAGTATCAGCCCGTCATACTTGAAGCTAGA
CAGGCTTATCTTGGACAAGAAGAAGATCGCTTGGCCTCGCGCGCAGATCAGTTGGAAGAATTTGTCCATT
ACGTGAAAGGCGAGATCACCAAGGTAGTCGGCAAATAATGTCTAGCTAGAAATTCGTTCAAGCCGACGCC
GCTTCGCGGCGCGGCTTAACTCAAGCGTTAGATGCACTAAGCACATAATTGCTCACAGCCAAACTATCAG
GTCAAGTCTGCTTTTATTATTTTTAAGCGTGCATAATAAGCCCTACACAAATTGGGAGATATATCATGCT
GTCAGACCAAGTTTACTCATATATACTTTAGATTGATTTAAAACTTCATTTTTAATTTAAAAGGATCTAG
GTGAAGATCCTTTTTGATAATCTCATGACCAAAATCCCTTAACGTGAGTTTTCGTTCCACTGAGCGTCAG
ACCCCGTAGAAAAGATCAAAGGATCTTCTTGAGATCCTTTTTTTCTGCGCGTAATCTGCTGCTTGCAAAC
AAAAAAACCACCGCTACCAGCGGTGGTTTGTTTGCCGGATCAAGAGCTACCAACTCTTTTTCCGAAGGTA
ACTGGCTTCAGCAGAGCGCAGATACCAAATACTGTTCTTCTAGTGTAGCCGTAGTTAGGCCACCACTTCA
AGAACTCTGTAGCACCGCCTACATACCTCGCTCTGCTAATCCTGTTACCAGTGGCTGCTGCCAGTGGCGA
TAAGTCGTGTCTTACCGGGTTGGACTCAAGACGATAGTTACCGGATAAGGCGCAGCGGTCGGGCTGAACG
GGGGGTTCGTGCACACAGCCCAGCTTGGAGCGAACGACCTACACCGAACTGAGATACCTACAGCGTGAGC
TATGAGAAAGCGCCACGCTTCCCGAAGGGAGAAAGGCGGACAGGTATCCGGTAAGCGGCAGGGTCGGAAC
AGGAGAGCGCACGAGGGAGCTTCCAGGGGGAAACGCCTGGTATCTTTATAGTCCTGTCGGGTTTCGCCAC
CTCTGACTTGAGCGTCGATTTTTGTGATGCTCGTCAGGGGGGCGGAGCCTATGGAAAAACGCCAGCAACG
CGGCCTTTTTACGGTTCCTGCACTCTGTGGTCTCATTCGTAGGCTTGATCCTCTAGCGTCAAGCAGATCG
TTCAAACATTTGGCAATAAAGTTTCTTAAGATTGAATCCTGTTGCCGGTCTTGCGATGATTATCATATAA
TTTCTGTTGAATTACGTTAAGCATGTAATAATTAACATGTAATGCATGACGTTATTTATGAGATGGGTTT
TTATGATTAGAGTCCCGCAATTATACATTTAATACGCGATAGAAAACAAAATATAGCGCGCAAACTAGGA
TAAATTATCGCGCGCGGTGTCATCTATGTTACTAGATCGACGCT
Features (pLannotate 1.2.2; 5 found; start..end, strand, type, name):
     35..58      +  promoter       Pc promoter (fragment): intI1 (promoter lies within the coding sequence); class 1 integron promoter
    234..290     +  CDS            GmR (fragment): gentamycin acetyltransferase; aacC1; confers resistance to gentamycin
    301..1088    +  CDS            SmR (fragment): aminoglycoside adenylyltransferase (Murphy, 1985); aadA; confers resistance to spectinomycin and streptomycin
   1429..2017    +  rep_origin     ori: high-copy-number ColE1/pMB1/pBR322/pUC origin of replication
   2096..2348    +  terminator     NOS terminator: nopaline synthase terminator and poly(A) signal
