[The description below was written by a language model from this plasmid's Addgene catalogue record and pLannotate feature annotations shown in this document.]
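Description:
pAGT9403 is a level 0 (L0) part plasmid for the MoClo modular Golden Gate cloning system, built in the pAGM9121 backbone and catalogued as a plant expression vector, although on its own it carries only a single regulatory part rather than a complete expression unit. It is a small plasmid (about 2.35 kb in the sequenced record) propagated in E. coli at high copy number from a ColE1/pUC-type origin. Selection is with spectinomycin, conferred by the aadA aminoglycoside adenylyltransferase gene. The short Pc integron promoter and gentamicin acetyltransferase fragments annotated upstream of aadA appear to be remnants of the integron-derived resistance cassette rather than functional elements; no gentamicin resistance is recorded.

The insert of roughly 289 bp is a stop codon followed by the nopaline synthase (NOS) terminator and polyadenylation signal from Agrobacterium, a standard element for ending transcription and directing mRNA 3′ end processing in plant cells. The insert name shows that the module is flanked by the four-nucleotide fusion sites TTCG and CGCT. This indicates that the part is meant to be joined directly downstream of a coding-sequence module lacking its own stop codon, with the terminator module supplying both the translational stop and the 3′ regulatory region. In a one-pot Golden Gate reaction, a type IIS enzyme releases the part with these overhangs so that it ligates in a fixed order with promoter and coding modules to form a level 1 transcription unit. The record lists BsaI as the cloning sites, noted as destroyed during cloning. The plasmid was deposited with work on improving gene editing and gene targeting in Arabidopsis thaliana using an intron-containing ttLbCas12a.
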