Addgene plasmid #192352: pAGT9403
Purpose: L0 MoClo-compatible GoldenGate-module of the NOS terminator (tNOS) with stop
Depositing lab: Tom Schreiber. Depositing organization: Leibniz Institute of Plant Biochemistry (IPB). Publication: Enhancing gene editing and gene targeting efficiencies in Arabidopsis thaliana by using an intron-containing version of ttLbCas12a. Schindele P, Merker L, Schreiber T, Prange A, Tissier A, Puchta H. Plant Biotechnol J. 2023 Mar;21(3):457-459. doi: 10.1111/pbi.13964. Epub 2022 Nov 30. PubMed 36382936.
Backbone
  Vector backbone: pAGM9121
  Backbone manufacturer: Sylvestre Marillonnet
  Backbone size w/o insert (bp): 2073
  Vector type: Plant Expression
Growth in bacteria
  Bacterial resistance: Spectinomycin, 50 μg/mL
  Growth temperature: 37°C
  Growth strain: DH5alpha
  Copy number: High Copy
Gene/Insert
  Gene/Insert name: TTCG_Stop-tNOS_CGCT
  Insert size (bp): 289
  Cloning method: Restriction Enzyme; 5′ cloning site BsaI (destroyed during cloning); 3′ cloning site BsaI (destroyed during cloning)
  Sequencing primers: 5′ CCTGTCGGGTTTCGCCACCTC; 3′ GCCGTTACCACCGCTGCGTTC
Terms and licenses: Academic/Nonprofit Terms; Industry Terms: Not Available to Industry
How to cite: pAGT9403 was a gift from Tom Schreiber (Addgene plasmid # 192352 ; http://n2t.net/addgene:192352 ; RRID:Addgene_192352)
